Addgene plasmid #239708: pKG1971_pGEEC502_pShip-EFS-mRuby2-SV40
Purpose: Plasmid expressing mRuby2 with the EFS promoter and SV40 3' UTR
Depositing lab: Kate Galloway. Depositing organization: Massachusetts Institute of Technology. Publication: High-resolution profiling reveals coupled transcriptional and translational regulation of transgenes. Peterman EL, Ploessl DS, Love KS, Sanabria V, Daniels RF, Johnstone CP, Godavarti DR, Kabaria SR, Oakes CG, Pai AA, Galloway KE. Nucleic Acids Research, Volume 53, Issue 11, 24 June 2025, gkaf528 10.1093/nar/gkaf528 PubMed 39651241.
Backbone
  Vector backbone: pShip
  Vector type: Synthetic Biology
Growth in bacteria
  Bacterial resistance: Kanamycin, 50 μg/mL
  Growth temperature: 30°C
  Growth strain: NEB Stable
  Copy number: High Copy
Gene/Insert
  Gene/Insert name: mRuby2
  Species: Entacmaea quadricolor
  Cloning method: Golden Gate
Terms and licenses: Academic/Nonprofit Terms; Industry Terms: Not Available to Industry
Depositor comments: Please visit https://doi.org/10.1101/2024.11.26.625483 for bioRxiv preprint.
How to cite: pKG1971_pGEEC502_pShip-EFS-mRuby2-SV40 was a gift from Kate Galloway (Addgene plasmid # 239708 ; http://n2t.net/addgene:239708 ; RRID:Addgene_239708)
