[The description below was written by a language model from this plasmid's Addgene catalogue record and pLannotate feature annotations shown in this document.]
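Description:
pKG1971_pGEEC502_pShip-EFS-mRuby2-SV40 is a compact (about 3.1 kb) synthetic-biology plasmid built on the pShip backbone by Golden Gate assembly, carrying a single mammalian-style transcription unit that expresses the red fluorescent protein mRuby2. In bacteria it is maintained through a high-copy ColE1/pUC-type origin of replication and selected with kanamycin via an aminoglycoside phosphotransferase (KanR) gene. Two short E. coli rrnB terminator elements (T1 and T2) lie between the origin and the expression cassette, where they likely insulate the insert from read-through transcription arising in the bacterial backbone.

The payload consists of the EFS promoter, annotated as the core promoter of human elongation factor EF-1α (the short, intron-less form that gives constitutive expression), followed directly by the mRuby2 coding sequence, a constitutively fluorescent red protein derived from the sea anemone Entacmaea quadricolor. The cassette is closed by the SV40 polyadenylation signal, which the record describes as the SV40 3' UTR. No tags, additional reporters, eukaryotic selection cassette, viral packaging elements or recombinase sites are annotated, so the plasmid appears suited to direct delivery such as transient transfection rather than viral delivery, although the record does not name a delivery route or target cell type.

The stated purpose is simply expression of mRuby2 under this particular promoter and 3' UTR pairing. The name and the associated work on coupled transcriptional and translational regulation of transgenes suggest it is one member of a modular set in which promoter and 3' UTR parts are varied and compared using fluorescence as the readout.
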