Features (pLannotate 1.2.2; 7 found; start..end, strand, type, name):
    122..931     +  CDS            KanR: aminoglycoside phosphotransferase; aph(3')-Ia; confers resistance to kanamycin in bacteria or G418 (Geneticin®) in eukaryotes
   1021..1609    +  rep_origin     ori: high-copy-number ColE1/pMB1/pBR322/pUC origin of replication
   1777..1820    -  terminator     rrnB T1 terminator: Escherichia coli rrnB; transcription terminator T1 from the E. coli rrnB gene
   1952..1979    +  terminator     rrnB T2 terminator: transcription terminator T2 from the E. coli rrnB gene
   2047..2258    +  promoter       EF-1α core promoter: core promoter for human elongation factor EF-1α
   2270..2980    +  CDS            mRuby2: mRuby2 is a basic (constitutively fluorescent) red fluorescent protein published in 2012, derived from Entacmaea quadricolor. It has moderate acid sensitivity.
   2995..3116    +  polyA_signal   SV40 poly(A) signal: SV40 polyadenylation signal
>Addgene plasmid #239708 | pKG1971_pGEEC502_pShip-EFS-mRuby2-SV40 | addgene full sequence | sequence record 475977 | Addgene NGS Result
CGCTCGCTGACTGCAGGTGCCCGTGTCTCAAAATCTCTGATGTTACATTGCACAAGATAAAAATATATCA
TCATGAACAATAAAACTGTCTGCTTACATAAACAGTAATACAAGGGGTGTTATGAGCCATATTCAACGGG
AAACGTCGAGGCCGCGATTAAATTCCAACATGGATGCTGATTTATATGGGTATAAATGGGCTCGCGATAA
TGTCGGGCAATCAGGTGCGACAATCTATCGCTTGTATGGGAAGCCCGATGCGCCAGAGTTGTTTCTGAAA
CATGGCAAAGGTAGCGTTGCCAATGATGTTACAGATGAGATGGTCAGACTAAACTGGCTGACGGAATTTA
TGCCTCTTCCGACCATCAAGCATTTTATCCGTACTCCTGGTGATGCATGGTTACTCACCACTGCGATCCC
CGGAAAAACAGCATTCCAGGTATTAGAAGAATATCCTGATTCAGGTGAAAATATTGTTGATGCGCTGGCA
GTGTTCCTGCGCCGGTTGCATTCGATTCCTGTTTGTAATTGTCCTTTTAACAGCGATCGCGTATTTCGTC
TAGCTCAGGCGCAATCACGAATGAATAACGGTTTGGTTGATGCGAGTGATTTTGATGACGAGCGTAATGG
CTGGCCTGTTGAACAAGTCTGGAAAGAAATGCATAAACTTTTGCCATTCTCACCGGATTCAGTCGTCACT
CATGGTGATTTCTCACTTGATAACCTTATTTTTGACGAGGGGAAATTAATAGGTTGTATTGATGTTGGAC
GAGTCGGAATCGCAGACCGATACCAGGATCTTGCCATCCTATGGAACTGCCTCGGTGAGTTTTCTCCTTC
ATTACAGAAACGGCTTTTTCAAAAATATGGTATTGATAATCCTGATATGAATAAATTGCAGTTTCATTTG
ATGCTCGATGAGTTTTTCTAATCAGAATTGGTTAATTGGTTGTAACATTATTCAGATTGGGCCCCGTTCC
ACTGAGCGTCAGACCCCGTAGAAAAGATCAAAGGATCTTCTTGAGATCCTTTTTTTCTGCGCGTAATCTG
CTGCTTGCAAACAAAAAAACCACCGCTACCAGCGGTGGTTTGTTTGCCGGATCAAGAGCTACCAACTCTT
TTTCCGAAGGTAACTGGCTTCAGCAGAGCGCAGATACCAAATACTGTTCTTCTAGTGTAGCCGTAGTTAG
GCCACCACTTCAAGAACTCTGTAGCACCGCCTACATACCTCGCTCTGCTAATCCTGTTACCAGTGGCTGC
TGCCAGTGGCGATAAGTCGTGTCTTACCGGGTTGGACTCAAGACGATAGTTACCGGATAAGGCGCAGCGG
TCGGGCTGAACGGGGGGTTCGTGCACACAGCCCAGCTTGGAGCGAACGACCTACACCGAACTGAGATACC
TACAGCGTGAGCTATGAGAAAGCGCCACGCTTCCCGAAGGGAGAAAGGCGGACAGGTATCCGGTAAGCGG
CAGGGTCGGAACAGGAGAGCGCACGAGGGAGCTTCCAGGGGGAAACGCCTGGTATCTTTATAGTCCTGTC
GGGTTTCGCCACCTCTGACTTGAGCGTCGATTTTTGTGATGCTCGTCAGGGGGGCGGAGCCTATGGAAAA
ACGCCAGCAACGCGGCCTTTTTACGGTTCCTGGCCTTTTGCTGGCCTTTTGCTCACATGTTCTTTCCTGC
GTTATCCCCTGATTCTGTGGATAACCGTATTACCGCTAGCATGGATCTCGGGGACGTCTAACTACTAAGC
GAGAGTAGGGAACTGCCAGGCATCAAATAAAACGAAAGGCTCAGTCGGAAGACTGGGCCTTTCGTTTTAT
CTGTTGTTTGTCGGTGAACGCTCTCCTGAGTAGGACAAATCCGCCGGGAGCGGATTTGAACGTTGTGAAG
CAACGGCCCGGAGGGTGGCGGGCAGGACGCCCGCCATAAACTGCCAGGCATCAAACTAAGCAGAAGGCCA
TCCTGACGGATGGCCTTTTTGCGTTTCTACAAACTCTTCCTGTTAGTTAGTTACTTAAGCTCGGGCCCAC
CTGCAGTCTACTTACTGGGCAGAGCGCACATCGCCCACAGTCCCCGAGAAGTTGGGGGGAGGGGTCGGCA
ATTGAACCGGTGCCTAGAGAAGGTGGCGCGGGGTAAACTGGGAAAGTGATGTCGTGTACTGGCTCCGCCT
TTTTCCCGAGGGTGGGGGAGAACCGTATATAAGTGCAGTAGTCGCCGTGAACGTTCTTTTTCGCAACGGG
TTTGCCGCCAGAACACAGTAATGGCCACCATGGTGTCTAAGGGCGAAGAGCTGATCAAGGAAAATATGCG
TATGAAGGTGGTCATGGAAGGTTCGGTCAACGGCCACCAATTCAAATGCACAGGTGAAGGAGAAGGCAAT
CCGTACATGGGAACTCAAACCATGAGGATCAAAGTCATCGAGGGAGGACCCCTGCCATTTGCCTTTGACA
TTCTTGCCACGTCGTTCATGTATGGCAGCCGTACTTTTATCAAGTACCCGAAAGGCATTCCTGATTTCTT
TAAACAGTCCTTTCCTGAGGGTTTTACTTGGGAAAGAGTTACGAGATACGAAGATGGTGGAGTCGTCACC
GTCATGCAGGACACCAGCCTTGAGGATGGCTGTCTCGTTTACCACGTCCAAGTCAGAGGGGTAAACTTTC
CCTCCAATGGTCCCGTGATGCAGAAGAAGACCAAGGGTTGGGAGCCTAATACAGAGATGATGTATCCAGC
AGATGGTGGTCTGAGGGGATACACTCATATGGCACTGAAAGTTGATGGTGGTGGCCATCTGTCTTGCTCT
TTCGTAACAACTTACAGGTCAAAAAAGACCGTCGGGAACATCAAGATGCCCGGTATCCATGCCGTTGATC
ACCGCCTGGAAAGGTTAGAGGAAAGTGACAATGAAATGTTCGTAGTACAACGCGAACACGCAGTTGCCAA
GTTCGCCGGGCTTGGTGGTGGGATGGACGAGCTGTACAAGTAACAACGGGATCCAACTTGTTTATTGCAG
CTTATAATGGTTACAAATAAAGCAATAGCATCACAAATTTCACAAATAAAGCATTTTTTTCACTGCATTC
TAGTTGTGGTTTGTCCAAACTCATCAATGTATCTTA
